Addgene plasmid #198640: pTG131
Purpose: Thermosensitive pSC101-based plasmid expressing a sgRNA under the control of the J23119 promoter and Cas9 under the control of the DAPG-inducible PhlF promoter
Depositing lab: David Bikard. Depositing organization: Institut Pasteur. Publication: Cas9 off-target binding to the promoter of bacterial genes leads to silencing and toxicity. Rostain W, Grebert T, Vyhovskyi D, Pizarro PT, Tshinsele-Van Bellingen G, Cui L, Bikard D. Nucleic Acids Res. 2023 Mar 17:gkad170. doi: 10.1093/nar/gkad170. PubMed 36929199.
Backbone
  Vector backbone: pSC101ts
  Vector type: Bacterial Expression
Growth in bacteria
  Bacterial resistance: Ampicillin, 100 μg/mL
  Growth temperature: 30°C
  Growth strain: DH5alpha
  Copy number: Low Copy
Gene/Insert
  Gene/Insert name: Cas9 (alt names: SpCas9; SpyCas9)
  GenBank ID: SQF23182
  Promoter: pPhlF
  Cloning method: Gibson Cloning
  Sequencing primers: 5′ ttgacatgatacgaaacgtaccg; 3′ ATTGAAAAAACCTCGCGCC
Terms and licenses: Academic/Nonprofit Terms; Industry Terms: Not Available to Industry
How to cite: pTG131 was a gift from David Bikard (Addgene plasmid # 198640 ; http://n2t.net/addgene:198640 ; RRID:Addgene_198640)
