[The description below was written by a language model from this plasmid's Addgene catalogue record and pLannotate feature annotations shown in this document.]
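Description:
pTG131 is a low-copy bacterial expression plasmid built on a thermosensitive pSC101 backbone, designed to deliver Streptococcus pyogenes Cas9 together with a single guide RNA in E. coli. Replication depends on the pSC101 origin and the Rep101(Ts) protein carrying the A56V mutation, so the plasmid is maintained only at permissive temperature (30°C) and can in principle be cured by shifting cells to a higher temperature. Selection is by ampicillin through the β-lactamase gene and its native promoter. The annotation also detects short fragments of an RSF origin and a lambda cos site; as partial matches, their functional relevance is not established by the record.

The main payload is the full-length Cas9 coding sequence, which the catalogue entry places under the PhlF-repressible promoter, making expression inducible with DAPG (2,4-diacetylphloroglucinol). Neither the pPhlF promoter nor a PhlF repressor gene is annotated in the feature table, though an unannotated stretch lies between a J23119 promoter fragment and the start of cas9. Cas9 is followed by the λ tL3 terminator. On the opposite strand, a constitutive J23119(SpeI) promoter sits upstream of mCherry, an rrnB T2 terminator and then the S. pyogenes gRNA scaffold. This layout resembles a guide cloning site in which mCherry acts as a replaceable placeholder between the promoter and the scaffold, although the record does not say so, and no specific spacer is described.

The plasmid comes from work examining how Cas9 off-target binding at bacterial promoters causes gene silencing and toxicity. It suits experiments requiring tightly controlled, titratable Cas9 with a constitutively expressed guide on a curable plasmid.
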