Features (pLannotate 1.2.2; 13 found; start..end, strand, type, name):
      1..951     -  CDS            Rep101(Ts): temperature-sensitive version of the RepA protein needed for replication with the pSC101 origin (Armstrong et al., 1984); rep101 encoding an A56V mutation
    999..1221    -  rep_origin     pSC101 ori: low-copy replication origin that requires the Rep101 protein
   1875..2735    -  CDS            AmpR: β-lactamase; bla; confers resistance to ampicillin, carbenicillin, and related antibiotics
   2736..2840    -  promoter       AmpR promoter: bla
   2976..3047    +  rep_origin     RSF ori (fragment): Plasmids containing the RSF 1030 origin of replication can be propagated in E. coli cells that contain additional plasmids with compatible origins.
   3050..3273    +  misc_feature   cos (fragment): lambda cos site; allows packaging into phage lambda particles
   3291..3319    +  promoter       J23119 promoter (fragment): bacterial promoter (Registry of Standard Biological Parts BBa J23119)
   4109..8212    +  CDS            cas9: CAS9_STRP1 - Also known as csn1 From Streptococcus pyogenes serotype M1.
   8284..8528    +  terminator     λ tL3 terminator: transcription terminator tL3 from phage λ
   8572..8647    -  misc_RNA       gRNA scaffold: guide RNA scaffold for the Streptococcus pyogenes CRISPR/Cas9 system
   8702..8729    -  terminator     rrnB T2 terminator: transcription terminator T2 from the E. coli rrnB gene
   8792..9499    -  CDS            mCherry: mCherry is a basic (constitutively fluorescent) red fluorescent protein published in 2004, derived from Discosoma sp.. It is reported to be a very rapidly-maturing monomer with low acid sensitivity.
   9547..9581    -  promoter       J23119(SpeI) promoter: bacterial promoter (Registry of Standard Biological Parts BBa J23119) modified to end with an SpeI site
>Addgene plasmid #198640 | pTG131 | addgene full sequence | sequence record 396878 | Addgene NGS Result
TCAGATCCTTCCGTATTTAGCCAGTATGTTCTCTAGTGTGGTTCGTTGTTTTTGCGTGAGCCATGAGAAC
GAACCATTGAGATCATACTTACTTTGCATGTCACTCAAAAATTTTGCCTCAAAACTGGTGAGCTGAATTT
TTGCAGTTAAAGCATCGTGTAGTGTTTTTCTTAGTCCGTTATGTAGGTAGGAATCTGATGTAATGGTTGT
TGGTATTTTGTCACCATTCATTTTTATCTGGTTGTTCTCAAGTTCGGTTACGAGATCCATTTGTCTATCT
AGTTCAACTTGGAAAATCAACGTATCAGTCGGGCGGCCTCGCTTATCAACCACCAATTTCATATTGCTGT
AAGTGTTTAAATCTTTACTTATTGGTTTCAAAACCCATTGGTTAAGCCTTTTAAACTCATGGTAGTTATT
TTCAAGCATTAACATGAACTTAAATTCATCAAGGCTAATCTCTATATTTGCCTTGTGAGTTTTCTTTTGT
GTTAGTTCTTTTAATAACCACTCATAAATCCTCATAGAGTATTTGTTTTCAAAAGACTTAACATGTTCCA
GATTATATTTTATGAATTTTTTTAACTGGAAAAGATAAGGCAATATCTCTTCACTAAAAACTAATTCTAA
TTTTTCGCTTGAGAACTTGGCATAGTTTGTCCACTGGAAAATCTCAAAGCCTTTAACCAAAGGATTCCTG
ATTTCCACAGTTCTCGTCATCAGCTCTCTGGTTGCTTTAGCTAATACACCATAAGCATTTTCCCTACTGA
TGTTCATCATCTGAACGTATTGGTTATAAGTGAACGATACCGTCCGTTCTTTCCTTGTAGGGTTTTCAAT
CGTGGGGTTGAGTAGTGCCACACAGCATAAAATTAGCTTGGTTTCATGCTCCGTTAAGTCATAGCGACTA
ATCGCTAGTTCATTTGCTTTGAAAACAACTAATTCAGACATACATCTCAATTGGTCTAGGTGATTTTAAT
CACTATACCAATTGAGATGGGCTAGTCAATGATAATTACTAGTCCTTTTCCTTTGAGTTGTGGGTATCTG
TAAATTCTGCTAGACCTTTGCTGGAAAACTTGTAAATTCTGCTAGACCCTCTGTAAATTCCGCTAGACCT
TTGTGTGTTTTTTTTGTTTATATTCAAGTGGTTATAATTTATAGAATAAAGAAAGAATAAAAAAAGATAA
AAAGAATAGATCCCAGCCCTGTGTATAACTCACTACTTTAGTCAGTTCCGCAGTATTACAAAAGGATGTC
GCAAACGCTGTTTGCTCCTCTACAAAACAGACCTTAAAACCCTAAAGGCTTAAGTAGCACCCTCGCAAGC
TCGGTTGCGGCCGCAATCGGGCAAATCGCTGAATATTCCTTTTGTCTCCGACCATCAGGCACCTGAGTCG
CTGTCTTTTTCGTGACATTCAGTTCGCTGCGCTCACGGCTCTGGCAGTGAATGGGGGTAAATGGCACTAC
AGGCGCCTTTTATGGATTCATGCAAGGAAACTACCCATAATACAAGAAAAGCCCGTCACGGGCTTCTCAG
GGCGTTTTATGGCGGGTCTGCTATGTGGTGCTATCTGACTTTTTGCTGTTCAGCAGTTCCTGCCCTCTGA
TTTTCCAGTCTGACCACTTCGGATTATCCCGTGACAGGTCATTCAGACTGGCTAATGCACCCAGTAAGGC
AGCGGTATCATCAACGGGGTCTGACGCTCAGTGGAACGAAAACTCACGTTAAGGGATTTTGGTCATGAGA
TTATCAAAAAGGATCTTCACCTAGATCCTTTTAAATTAAAAATGAAGTTTTAAATCAATCTAAAGTATAT
ATGAGTAAACTTGGTCTGACAGTTACGTTTCCAACCAATTAACCAATTCTGATTTTACCAATGCTTAATC
AGTGAGGCACCTATCTCAGCGATCTGTCTATTTCGTTCATCCATAGTTGCCTGACTCCCCGTCGTGTAGA
TAACTACGATACGGGAGGGCTTACCATCTGGCCCCAGTGCTGCAATGATACCGCGAGACCCACGCTCACC
GGCTCCAGATTTATCAGCAATAAACCAGCCAGCCGGAAGGGCCGAGCGCAGAAGTGGTCCTGCAACTTTA
TCCGCCTCCATCCAGTCTATTAATTGTTGCCGGGAAGCTAGAGTAAGTAGTTCGCCAGTTAATAGTTTGC
GCAACGTTGTTGCCATTGCTACAGGCATCGTGGTGTCACGCTCGTCGTTTGGTATGGCTTCATTCAGCTC
CGGTTCCCAACGATCAAGGCGAGTTACATGATCCCCCATGTTGTGCAAAAAAGCGGTTAGCTCCTTCGGT
CCTCCGATCGTTGTCAGAAGTAAGTTGGCCGCAGTGTTATCACTCATGGTTATGGCAGCACTGCATAATT
CTCTTACTGTCATGCCATCCGTAAGATGCTTTTCTGTGACTGGTGAGTACTCAACCAAGTCATTCTGAGA
ATAGTGTATGCGGCGACCGAGTTGCTCTTGCCCGGCGTCAATACGGGATAATACCGCGCCACATAGCAGA
ACTTTAAAAGTGCTCATCATTGGAAAACGTTCTTCGGGGCGAAAACTCTCAAGGATCTTACCGCTGTTGA
GATCCAGTTCGATGTAACCCACTCGTGCACCCAACTGATCTTCAGCATCTTTTACTTTCACCAGCGTTTC
TGGGTGAGCAAAAACAGGAAGGCAAAATGCCGCAAAAAAGGGAATAAGGGCGACACGGAAATGTTGAATA
CTCATACTCTTCCTTTTTCAATATTATTGAAGCATTTATCAGGGTTATTGTCTCATGAGCGGATACATAT
TTGAATGTATTTAGAAAAATAAACAAATAGGGGTTCCGCGAACACCCCTTGTATTACTGTTTATGTAAGC
AGACAGTTTTATTGTTCATGATGATATATTTTTATCTTGTGCAATGTAACATCAGAGATTTTGAGACACA
ACGTGGCTTTCCCTGCAGGATTTCGGAGGCCTGCGTTATCCCCTGATTCTGTGGATAACCGTATTACCGC
CTTTGAGTGAGCTGATACCGCTCGCCGCAGCCGAACGCCCCAAAAAGCCTCGCTTTCAGCACCTGTCGTT
TCCTTTCTTTTCAGAGGGTATTTTAAATAAAAACATTAAGTTATGACGAAGAAGAACGGAAACGCCTTAA
ACCGGAAAATTTTCATAAATAGCGAAAACCCGCGAGGTCGCCGCCCCGTAACCTGTCGGATCACCGGAAA
GGACCCGTAAAGTGATAATGATTATCATCTACATATCACAACGTGCGTGGAGGGACTAGTGGATTTTACG
GCTAGCTCAGTCCTAGGTACAATGCTAGCGAATTCATTAAAGAGGAGAAAGGTACCCATGGCACGTACCC
CGAGCCGTAGCAGCATTGGTAGCCTGCGTAGTCCGCATACCCATAAAGCAATTCTGACCAGCACCATTGA
AATCCTGAAAGAATGTGGTTATAGCGGTCTGAGCATTGAAAGCGTTGCACGTCGTGCCGGTGCAAGCAAA
CCGACCATTTATCGTTGGTGGACCAATAAAGCAGCACTGATTGCCGAAGTGTATGAAAATGAAAGCGAAC
AGGTGCGTAAATTTCCGGATCTGGGTAGCTTTAAAGCCGATCTGGATTTTCTGCTGCGTAATCTGTGGAA
AGTTTGGCGTGAAACCATTTGTGGTGAAGCATTTCGTTGTGTTATTGCAGAAGCACAGCTGGACCCTGCA
ACCCTGACCCAGCTGAAAGATCAGTTTATGGAACGTCGTCGTGAGATGCCGAAAAAACTGGTTGAAAATG
CCATTAGCAATGGTGAACTGCCGAAAGATACCAATCGTGAACTGCTGCTGGATATGATTTTTGGTTTTTG
TTGGTATCGCCTGCTGACCGAACAGCTGACCGTTGAACAGGATATTGAAGAATTTACCTTCCTGCTGATT
AATGGTGTTTGTCCGGGTACACAGCGTTAACTAGGGCCCATACCCCCAATTATTGAAGGCCGCTAACGCG
GCCTTTTTTTGTTTCTGGTCTGCCCGACGTACGGTGAATCTGATTCGTTACCAATTGACATGATACGAAA
CGTACCGTATCGTTAAGGTTACTAGAGATTAAAGAGGAGAAATACTAGATGGATAAGAAATACTCAATAG
GCTTAGATATCGGCACAAATAGCGTCGGATGGGCGGTGATCACTGATGAATATAAGGTTCCGTCTAAAAA
GTTCAAGGTTCTGGGAAATACAGACCGCCACAGTATCAAAAAAAATCTTATAGGGGCTCTTTTATTTGAC
AGTGGAGAGACAGCGGAAGCGACTCGTCTCAAACGGACAGCTCGTAGAAGGTATACACGTCGGAAGAATC
GTATTTGTTATCTACAGGAGATTTTTTCAAATGAGATGGCGAAAGTAGATGATAGTTTCTTTCATCGACT
TGAAGAGTCTTTTTTGGTGGAAGAAGACAAGAAGCATGAACGTCATCCTATTTTTGGAAATATAGTAGAT
GAAGTTGCTTATCATGAGAAATATCCAACTATCTATCATCTGCGAAAAAAATTGGTAGATTCTACTGATA
AAGCGGATTTGCGCTTAATCTATTTGGCCTTAGCGCATATGATTAAGTTTCGTGGTCATTTTTTGATTGA
GGGAGATTTAAATCCTGATAATAGTGATGTGGACAAACTATTTATCCAGTTGGTACAAACCTACAATCAA
TTATTTGAAGAAAACCCTATTAACGCAAGTGGAGTAGATGCTAAAGCGATTCTTTCTGCACGATTGAGTA
AATCAAGACGATTAGAAAATCTCATTGCTCAGCTCCCCGGTGAGAAGAAAAATGGCTTATTTGGGAATCT
CATTGCTTTGTCATTGGGTTTGACCCCTAATTTTAAATCAAATTTTGATTTGGCAGAAGATGCTAAATTA
CAGCTTTCAAAAGATACTTACGATGATGATTTAGATAATTTATTGGCGCAAATTGGAGATCAATATGCTG
ATTTGTTTTTGGCAGCTAAGAATTTATCAGATGCTATTTTACTTTCAGATATCCTAAGAGTAAATACTGA
AATAACTAAGGCTCCCCTATCAGCTTCAATGATTAAACGCTACGATGAACATCATCAAGACTTGACTCTT
TTAAAAGCTTTAGTTCGACAACAACTTCCAGAAAAGTATAAAGAAATCTTTTTTGATCAATCAAAAAACG
GATATGCAGGTTATATTGATGGGGGAGCTAGCCAAGAAGAATTTTATAAATTTATCAAACCAATTTTAGA
AAAAATGGATGGTACTGAGGAATTATTGGTGAAACTAAATCGTGAAGATTTGCTGCGCAAGCAACGGACC
TTTGACAACGGCTCTATTCCCCATCAAATTCACTTGGGTGAGCTGCATGCTATTTTGAGAAGACAAGAAG
ACTTTTATCCATTTTTAAAAGACAATCGTGAGAAGATTGAAAAAATCTTGACTTTTCGAATTCCTTATTA
TGTTGGTCCATTGGCGCGTGGCAATAGTCGTTTTGCATGGATGACTCGGAAGTCTGAAGAAACAATTACC
CCATGGAATTTTGAAGAAGTTGTCGATAAAGGTGCTTCAGCTCAATCATTTATTGAACGCATGACAAACT
TTGATAAAAATCTTCCAAATGAAAAAGTACTACCAAAACATAGTTTGCTTTATGAGTATTTTACGGTTTA
TAACGAATTGACAAAGGTCAAATATGTTACTGAAGGAATGCGAAAACCAGCATTTCTTTCAGGTGAACAG
AAGAAAGCCATTGTTGATTTACTCTTCAAAACAAATCGAAAAGTAACCGTTAAGCAATTAAAAGAAGATT
ATTTCAAAAAAATAGAATGTTTTGATAGTGTTGAAATTTCAGGAGTTGAAGATAGATTTAATGCTTCATT
AGGTACCTACCATGATTTGCTAAAAATTATTAAAGATAAAGATTTTTTGGATAATGAAGAAAATGAAGAT
ATCTTAGAGGATATTGTTTTAACATTGACCTTATTTGAAGATAGGGAGATGATTGAGGAAAGACTTAAAA
CATATGCTCACCTCTTTGATGATAAGGTGATGAAACAGCTTAAACGTCGCCGTTATACTGGTTGGGGACG
TTTGTCTCGAAAATTGATTAATGGTATTAGGGATAAGCAATCTGGCAAAACAATATTAGATTTTTTGAAA
TCAGATGGTTTTGCCAATCGCAATTTTATGCAGCTGATCCATGATGATAGTTTGACATTTAAAGAAGACA
TTCAAAAAGCACAAGTGTCTGGACAAGGCGATAGTTTACATGAACATATTGCAAATTTAGCTGGTAGCCC
TGCTATTAAAAAAGGTATTTTACAGACTGTAAAAGTTGTTGATGAATTGGTCAAAGTAATGGGGCGGCAT
AAGCCAGAAAATATCGTTATTGAAATGGCACGTGAAAATCAGACAACTCAAAAGGGCCAGAAAAATTCGC
GAGAGCGTATGAAACGAATCGAAGAAGGTATCAAAGAATTAGGAAGTCAGATTCTTAAAGAGCATCCTGT
TGAAAATACTCAATTGCAAAATGAAAAGCTCTATCTCTATTATCTCCAAAATGGAAGAGACATGTATGTG
GACCAAGAATTAGATATTAATCGTTTAAGTGATTATGATGTCGATCACATTGTTCCACAAAGTTTCCTTA
AAGACGATTCAATAGACAATAAGGTCTTAACGCGTTCTGATAAAAATCGTGGTAAATCGGATAACGTTCC
AAGTGAAGAAGTAGTCAAAAAGATGAAAAACTATTGGAGACAACTTCTAAACGCCAAGTTAATCACTCAA
CGTAAGTTTGATAATTTAACGAAAGCTGAACGTGGAGGTTTGAGTGAACTTGATAAAGCTGGTTTTATCA
AACGCCAATTGGTTGAAACTCGCCAAATCACTAAGCATGTGGCACAAATTTTGGATAGTCGCATGAATAC
TAAATACGATGAAAATGATAAACTTATTCGAGAGGTTAAAGTGATTACCTTAAAATCTAAATTAGTTTCT
GACTTCCGAAAAGATTTCCAATTCTATAAAGTACGTGAGATTAACAATTACCATCATGCCCATGATGCGT
ATCTAAATGCCGTCGTTGGAACTGCTTTGATTAAGAAATATCCAAAACTTGAATCGGAGTTTGTCTATGG
TGATTATAAAGTTTATGATGTTCGTAAAATGATTGCTAAGTCTGAGCAAGAAATAGGCAAAGCAACCGCA
AAATATTTCTTTTACTCTAATATCATGAACTTCTTCAAAACAGAAATTACACTTGCAAATGGAGAGATTC
GCAAACGCCCTCTAATCGAAACTAATGGGGAAACTGGAGAAATTGTCTGGGATAAAGGGCGAGATTTTGC
CACAGTGCGCAAAGTATTGTCCATGCCCCAAGTCAATATTGTCAAGAAAACAGAAGTACAGACAGGCGGA
TTCTCCAAGGAGTCAATTTTACCAAAAAGAAATTCGGACAAGCTTATTGCTCGTAAAAAAGACTGGGATC
CAAAAAAATATGGTGGTTTTGATAGTCCAACGGTAGCTTATTCAGTCCTAGTGGTTGCTAAGGTGGAAAA
AGGGAAATCGAAGAAGTTAAAATCCGTTAAAGAGTTACTAGGGATCACAATTATGGAAAGAAGTTCCTTT
GAAAAAAATCCGATTGACTTTTTAGAAGCTAAAGGATATAAGGAAGTTAAAAAAGACTTAATCATTAAAC
TACCTAAATATAGTCTTTTTGAGTTAGAAAACGGTCGTAAACGGATGCTGGCTAGTGCCGGAGAATTACA
AAAAGGAAATGAGCTGGCTCTGCCAAGCAAATATGTGAATTTTTTATATTTAGCTAGTCATTATGAAAAG
TTGAAGGGTAGTCCAGAAGATAACGAACAAAAACAATTGTTTGTGGAGCAGCATAAGCATTATTTAGATG
AGATTATTGAGCAAATCAGTGAATTTTCTAAGCGTGTTATTTTAGCAGATGCCAATTTAGATAAAGTTCT
TAGTGCATATAACAAACATAGAGACAAACCAATACGTGAACAAGCAGAAAATATTATTCATTTATTTACG
TTGACGAATCTTGGAGCTCCCGCTGCTTTTAAATATTTTGATACAACAATTGATCGTAAACGATATACGT
CTACAAAAGAAGTTTTAGATGCCACTCTTATCCATCAATCCATCACTGGTCTTTATGAAACACGCATTGA
TTTGAGTCAGCTAGGAGGTGACTAACTCGAGTAAGGATCTCCAGGCATTGCAGGCATGCCTCGAGATGCA
TGGCGCCTAACCTAAACTGATGACGCATCCTCACGATAATATCCGGGTAGGCGCAATCACTTTCGTCTAC
TCCGTTACAAAGCGAGGCTGGGTATTTCCCGGCCTTTCTGTTATCCGAAATCCACTGAAAGCACAGCGGC
TGGCTGAGGAGATAAATAATAAACGAGGGGCTGTATGCACAAAGCATCTTCTGTTGAGTTAAGAACGAGT
ATCGAGATGGCACATAGCCTTGCTCAAATTGGAATCAGGTTTGTGCCAATACCAGTAGAAACAGACGAAG
AATCCATGGGTATGGACAGATCTCAAAAAAAGCACCGACTCGGTGCCACTTTTTCAAGTTGATAACGGAC
TAGCCTTATTTTAACTTGCTATTTCTAGCTCTAAAACCGAGACCTAACTCAACAGGTAAGGCGCGAGGTT
TTTTCAATTGTTCGAAACGCAAAAAGGCCATCCGTCAGGATGGCCTTCTGCTTAATTTGATGCCTGTCAG
TTTAGGTTAGGCGCCATGCATCTCGAGGCATGCCTGCATTATTTGTACAGCTCATCCATGCCACCGGTAG
AATGACGACCCTCCGCGCGCTCATATTGCTCTACGATCGTATAATCTTCATTATGAGAGGTGATGTCCAG
TTTAATATTCACATTGTACGCGCCAGGCAGCTGCACAGGTTTCTTGGCTTTGTACGTGGTTTTCACTTCA
GCGTCATAATGGCCGCCATCTTTCAGTTTCAGGCGCTGTTTAATTTCGCCTTTCAGCGCACCATCTTCCG
GATACATGCGTTCGCTAGACGCCTCCCAACCCATCGTCTTCTTCTGCATCACCGGGCCATCAGATGGAAA
ATTAGTACCACGCAGTTTAACTTTATAGATGAACTCGCCATCCTGCAGGGAGGAGTCCTGAGTGACGGTC
ACGACACCACCATCTTCAAAATTCATTACGCGTTCCCACTTGAAACCTTCCGGAAAAGACAGCTTCAGAT
AGTCCGGGATATCCGCTGGGTGTTTAACATAAGCTTTAGAACCGTACATAAATTGCGGGCTCAGGATGTC
CCACGCAAAAGGCAGCGGGCCGCCTTTAGTCACTTTCAGTTTGGCGGTCTGGGTGCCTTCATACGGACGG
CCCTCGCCTTCGCCTTCGATCTCGAACTCGTGACCGTTAACAGAACCCTCCATGTGAACTTTGAAGCGCA
TGAACTCTTTAATGATAGCCATGTTATCCTCCTCGCCCTTGGAAACCATCTAGATTTCTCCTTTGTATCA
AACCATCACCCACGGGACTGGTCTCAACTAGTATTATACCTAGGACTGAGCTAGCTGTCAACCATTCGAT
GGTGTCAACGTAAATGCATGCCGCTCGCCTTCCATGGGTATGGACAGTTTTCCCTTTGATATGTAACGGT
GAACAGTTGTTCTACTTTTGTTTGTTAGTCTTGATGCTTCACTGATAGATACAAGAGCCATAAGAACC
